>Addgene plasmid #153541 | pAAV-EF1α1.1-FLEX-rc [ChromeT-GFP] | addgene full sequence | sequence record 338785 | Addgene NGS Result
CTTCCGCTTCCTCGCTCACTGACTCGCTGCGCTCGGTCGTTCGGCTGCGGCGAGCGGTATCAGCTCACTC
AAAGGCGGTAATACGGTTATCCACAGAATCAGGGGATAACGCAGGAAAGAACATGTGAGCAAAAGGCCAG
CAAAAGGCCAGGAACCGTAAAAAGGCCGCGTTGCTGGCGTTTTTCCATAGGCTCCGCCCCCCTGACGAGC
ATCACAAAAATCGACGCTCAAGTCAGAGGTGGCGAAACCCGACAGGACTATAAAGATACCAGGCGTTTCC
CCCTGGAAGCTCCCTCGTGCGCTCTCCTGTTCCGACCCTGCCGCTTACCGGATACCTGTCCGCCTTTCTC
CCTTCGGGAAGCGTGGCGCTTTCTCATAGCTCACGCTGTAGGTATCTCAGTTCGGTGTAGGTCGTTCGCT
CCAAGCTGGGCTGTGTGCACGAACCCCCCGTTCAGCCCGACCGCTGCGCCTTATCCGGTAACTATCGTCT
TGAGTCCAACCCGGTAAGACACGACTTATCGCCACTGGCAGCAGCCACTGGTAACAGGATTAGCAGAGCG
AGGTATGTAGGCGGTGCTACAGAGTTCTTGAAGTGGTGGCCTAACTACGGCTACACTAGAAGAACAGTAT
TTGGTATCTGCGCTCTGCTGAAGCCAGTTACCTTCGGAAAAAGAGTTGGTAGCTCTTGATCCGGCAAACA
AACCACCGCTGGTAGCGGTGGTTTTTTTGTTTGCAAGCAGCAGATTACGCGCAGAAAAAAAGGATCTCAA
GAAGATCCTTTGATCTTTTCTACGGGGTCTGACGCTCAGTGGAACGAAAACTCACGTTAAGGGATTTTGG
TCATGAGATTATCAAAAAGGATCTTCACCTAGATCCTTTTAAATTAAAAATGAAGTTTTAAATCAATCTA
AAGTATATATGAGTAAACTTGGTCTGACAGTTACCAATGCTTAATCAGTGAGGCACCTATCTCAGCGATC
TGTCTATTTCGTTCATCCATAGTTGCCTGACTCCCCGTCGTGTAGATAACTACGATACGGGAGGGCTTAC
CATCTGGCCCCAGTGCTGCAATGATACCGCGAGACCCACGCTCACCGGCTCCAGATTTATCAGCAATAAA
CCAGCCAGCCGGAAGGGCCGAGCGCAGAAGTGGTCCTGCAACTTTATCCGCCTCCATCCAGTCTATTAAT
TGTTGCCGGGAAGCTAGAGTAAGTAGTTCGCCAGTTAATAGTTTGCGCAACGTTGTTGCCATTGCTACAG
GCATCGTGGTGTCACGCTCGTCGTTTGGTATGGCTTCATTCAGCTCCGGTTCCCAACGATCAAGGCGAGT
TACATGATCCCCCATGTTGTGCAAAAAAGCGGTTAGCTCCTTCGGTCCTCCGATCGTTGTCAGAAGTAAG
TTGGCCGCAGTGTTATCACTCATGGTTATGGCAGCACTGCATAATTCTCTTACTGTCATGCCATCCGTAA
GATGCTTTTCTGTGACTGGTGAGTACTCAACCAAGTCATTCTGAGAATAGTGTATGCGGCGACCGAGTTG
CTCTTGCCCGGCGTCAATACGGGATAATACCGCGCCACATAGCAGAACTTTAAAAGTGCTCATCATTGGA
AAACGTTCTTCGGGGCGAAAACTCTCAAGGATCTTACCGCTGTTGAGATCCAGTTCGATGTAACCCACTC
GTGCACCCAACTGATCTTCAGCATCTTTTACTTTCACCAGCGTTTCTGGGTGAGCAAAAACAGGAAGGCA
AAATGCCGCAAAAAAGGGAATAAGGGCGACACGGAAATGTTGAATACTCATACTCTTCCTTTTTCAATAT
TATTGAAGCATTTATCAGGGTTATTGTCTCATGAGCGGATACATATTTGAATGTATTTAGAAAAATAAAC
AAATAGGGGTTCCGCGCACATTTCCCCGAAAAGTGCCACCTAAATTGTAAGCGTTAATATTTTGTTAAAA
TTCGCGTTAAATTTTTGTTAAATCAGCTCATTTTTTAACCAATAGGCCGAAATCGGCAAAATCCCTTATA
AATCAAAAGAATAGACCGAGATAGGGT
[37 nt withheld, positions 2058-2094]
AAAGAACGTGGACTCCAACGTCAAAGG
[49 nt withheld, positions 2122-2170]
T
[91 nt withheld, positions 2172-2262]
G
[124 nt withheld, positions 2264-2387]
CCCATTCGCCATTCAGGCTGCGCAACTGTTGGGAAGGGCGATCGGTGCGGGCCTCTTCGCTATTACGCCA
GCTGCGCGCTCGCTCGCTCACTGAGGCCGCCCGGGCAAAGCCCGGGCGTCGGGCGACCTTTGGTCGCCCG
GCCTCAGTGAGCGAGCGAGCGCGCAGAGAGGGAGTGGCCAACTCCATCACTAGGGGTTCCTTGTAGTTAA
TGATTAACCCGCCATGCTACTTATCTACGTAGCCATGCTCTAGGAAGATCGTAGGTTAATTAAGGCTCCG
GTGCCCGTCAGTGGGCAGAGCGCACATCGCCCACAGTCCCCGAGAAGTTGGGGGGAGGGGTCGGCAATTG
AACCGGTGCCTAGAGAAGGTGGCGCGGGGTAAACTGGGAAAGTGATGTCGTGTACTGGCTCCGCCTTTTT
CCCGAGGGTGGGGGAGAACCGTATATAAGTGCAGTAGTCGCCGTGAACGTTCTTTTTCGCAACGGGTTTG
CCGCCAGAACACAGGTAAGTGCCGTGTGTGGTTCCCGCGGGCCTGGCCTCTTTACGGGTTATGGCCCTTG
CGTGCCTTGAATTACTTCCACCTGGCTGCAGTACGTGATTCTTGATCCCGAGCTTCGGGTTGGAAGTGGG
TGGGAGAGTTCGAGGCCTTGCGCTTAAGGAGCCCCTTCGCCTCGTGCTTGAGTTGAGGCCTGGCCTGGGC
GCTGGGGCCGCCGCGTGCGAATCTGGTGGCACCTTCGCGCCTGTCTCGCTGCTTTCGATAAGTCTCTAGC
CATTTAAAATTTTTGATGACCTGCTGCGACGCTTTTTTTCTGGCAAGATAGTCTTGTAAATGCGGGCCAA
GATCTGCACACTGGTATTTCGGTTTTTGGGGCCGCGGGCGGCGACGGGGCCCGTGCGTCCCAGCGCACAT
GTTCGGCGAGGCGGGGCCTGCGAGCGCGGCCACCGAGAATCGGACGGGGGTAGTCTCAAGCTGGCCGGCC
TGCTCTGGTGCCTGGCCTCGCGCCGCCGTGTATCGCCCCGCCCTGGGCGGCAAGGCTGGCCCGGTCGGCA
CCAGTTGCGTGAGCGGAAAGATGGCCGCTTCCCGGCCCTGCTGCAGGGAGCTCAAAATGGAGGACGCGGC
GCTCGGGAGAGCGGGCGGGTGAGTCACCCACACAAAGGAAAAGGGCCTTTCCGTCCTCAGCCGTCGCTTC
ATGTGACTCCACGGAGTACCGGGCGCCGTCCAGGCACCTCGATTAGTTCTCGAGCTTTTGGAGTACGTCG
TCTTTAGGTTGGGGGGAGGGGTTTTATGCGATGGAGTTTCCCCACACTGAGTGGGTGGAGACTGAAGTTA
GGCCAGCTTGGCACTTGATGTAATTCTCCTTGGAATTTGCCCTTTTTGAGTTTGGATCTTGGTTCATTCT
CAAGCCTCAGACAGTGGTTCAAAGTTTTTTTCTTCCATTTCAGGTGTCGTGAGCTAGCCCATAACTTCGT
ATAAAGTATCCTATACGAAGTTATATCAAAATAGGAAGACCAATGCTTCACCATCGACCCGAATTGCCAA
GCATCACCATCGACCCATAACTTCGTATAATGTATGCTATACGAAGTTATACTAGAATTCTCATTACTTG
TACAGCTCGTCCATGCCGAGAGTGATCCCGGCGGCGGTCACGAACTCCAGCAGGACCATGTGATCGCGCT
TCTCGTTGGGGTCTTTGCTCAGGGCGGACTGGGTGCTCAGGTAGTGGTTGTCGGGCAGCAGCACGGGGCC
GTCGCCGATGGGGGTGTTCTGCTGGTAGTGGTCGGCGAGCTGCACGCTGCCGTCCTCGATGTTGTGGCGG
ATCTTGAAGTTCACCTTGATGCCGTTCTTCTGCTTGTCGGCCATGATATAGACGTTGTGGCTGTTGTAGT
TGTACTCCAGCTTGTGCCCCAGGATGTTGCCGTCCTCCTTGAAGTCGATGCCCTTCAGCTCGATGCGGTT
CACCAGGGTGTCGCCCTCGAACTTCACCTCGGCGCGGGTCTTGTAGTTGCCGTCGTCCTTGAAGAAGATG
GTGCGCTCCTGGACGTAGCCTTCGGGCATGGCGGACTTGAAGAAGTCGTGCTGCTTCATGTGGTCGGGGT
AGCGGCTGAAGCACTGCACGCCGTAGGTCAGGGTGGTCACGAGGGTGGGCCAGGGCACGGGCAGCTTGCC
GGTGGTGCAAATGAACTTCAGGGTCAGCTTGCCGTAGGTGGCATCGCCCTCGCCCTCGCCGGACACGCTG
AACTTGTGGCCGTTTACGTCGCCGTCCAGCTCGACCAGGATGGGCACCACCCCGGTGAACAGCTCCTCGC
CCTTGCTCACTGCTACTACCGGTGCCGCTGGCACGGCTCCGGCCTCGGCTTCGTCTTCGACGAGAGTCTC
GACCTCGATCTCCGTTCCGCCGATGTTCAGTTTGGTGGTTTTGCGGATATCTCCGTGAATCAATATGTGC
TCGTGGATCAGGACGCGCAGGTAGTGTCCCAACAACCCCCAACAATTTTTACTCATCAGATCAATAATCG
TGTGACCTACGGTGGAGCCATAGACGCTCAGGACGCCAAAACCTTCGGGCCCCAAAATGAAGAGAATTGG
GAACATACCCCAGCTCACGAAAAACAGCCATGCCATGCCGGTCACGACCTGGCGGCACCGACCCTTTGGC
ACAGTATGATAACCCTCGATATATGCTTTGGCGGCGTGAAAAAATGTGTTCGCGCCATAGCACAATCCAA
GACAAAAGAAGATGACTTTAACATAGCCGGTTGCCATGGCGCTGGTAGCCCCCCACACGATAGTCCCGAT
GTCTGAGACAAGGAGTCCCATGGTTCTCCTGCTGTAGTCGTTGCTCAGGCCGGTGAGGTTGCTCAGGTGG
ATAAGGATGACAGGACAAGTGAGCAGCCACTCTGCATAGCGCAGCCACTGCACCCGACCTCCTGTGGCAA
GGTAGAGCATAGAGGGATTCTTAAACTCAAAAAAGAACTCGAGAATCACCTTAACCATTGCAATGGCGCA
CACATAGATCTCCTCCCAGCCGCATGTAGATTTCCAGGTTTGGTAAGAATAGAACATCAGCAGCAAAATG
CTGAATCCTGCTGCAAGCCACTGCAGGACATTTGACGCGGTCTGAGCGCCGTTCGTGCCGCGAGATTCAA
TCCATCCGGCACAGTAACATTGATCCTCAGGGACCAGGACGGACCCGTTCACCACCACAGGATTAGTAAC
GAACAAAAGTTCGCGTCCGACGGCAGACAAAGCGCCGCCATAGTCCATGGTGGCGGATCCTAGTATAACT
TCGTATAGGATACTTTATACGAAGTTATCATTGGGATTCTTCCTATTTTGATCCAAGCATCACCATCGAC
CCTCTAGTCCAGATCTCACCATCGACCCATAACTTCGTATAGCATACATTATACGAAGTTATGTCCCTCG
AAGAGGTTCGCGAAGCTTATCGATAATCAACCTCTGGATTACAAAATTTGTGAAAGATTGACTGGTATTC
TTAACTATGTTGCTCCTTTTACGCTATGTGGATACGCTGCTTTAATGCCTTTGTATCATGCTATTGCTTC
CCGTATGGCTTTCATTTTCTCCTCCTTGTATAAATCCTGGTTGCTGTCTCTTTATGAGGAGTTGTGGCCC
GTTGTCAGGCAACGTGGCGTGGTGTGCACTGTGTTTGCTGACGCAACCCCCACTGGTTGGGGCATTGCCA
CCACCTGTCAGCTCCTTTCCGGGACTTTCGCTTTCCCCCTCCCTATTGCCACGGCGGAACTCATCGCCGC
CTGCCTTGCCCGCTGCTGGACAGGGGCTCGGCTGTTGGGCACTGACAATTCCGTGGTGTTGTCGGGGAAA
TCATCGTCCTTTCCTTGGCTGCTCGCCTGTGTTGCCACCTGGATTCTGCGCGGGACGTCCTTCTGCTACG
TCCCTTCGGCCCTCAATCCAGCGGACCTTCCTTCCCGCGGCCTGCTGCCGGCTCTGCGGCCTCTTCCGCG
TCTTCGCCTTCGCCCTCAGACGAGTCGGATCTCCCTTTGGGCCGCCTCCCCGCATCGATACCGTCGACCC
GGGCGGCCGCTCATAAAGCTCGACTGTGCCTTCTAGTTGCCAGCCATCTGTTGTTTGCCCCTCCCCCGTG
CCTTCCTTGACCCTGGAAGGTGCCACTCCCACTGTCCTTTCCTAATAAAATGAGGAAATTGCATCGCATT
GTCTGAGTAGGTGTCATTCTATTCTGGGGGGTGGGGTGGGGCAGGACAGCAAGGGGGAGGATTGGGAAGA
CAATAGCAGGCATGCTGGGGATGCGGTCCGGACTGTACAATTGCATTCATTTTATGTTTCAGGTTCAGGG
GGAGATGTGGGAGGTTTTTTAAAGCAAGTAAAACCTCTACAAATGTGGTAAAATCGATAAGGATCTTCCT
AGAGCATGGCTACGTAGATAAGTAGCATGGCGGGTTAATCATTAACTACAAGGAACCCCTAGTGATGGAG
TTGGCCACTCCCTCTCTGCGCGCTCGCTCGCTCACTGAGGCCGGGCGACCAAAGGTCGCCCGACGCCCGG
GCTTTGCCCGGGCGGCCTCAGTGAGCGAGCGAGCGCGCAGCTGCATTAATGAATCGGCCAACGCGCGGGG
AGAGGCGGTTTGCGTATTGGGCGCT
Features (pLannotate 1.2.2; 18 found; start..end, strand, type, name):
    182..770     -  rep_origin     ori: high-copy-number ColE1/pMB1/pBR322/pUC origin of replication
    941..1801    -  CDS            AmpR: β-lactamase; bla; confers resistance to ampicillin, carbenicillin, and related antibiotics
   1802..1906    -  promoter       AmpR promoter: bla
   1959..2387    -  rep_origin     f1 ori (sequence partly withheld): f1 bacteriophage origin of replication; arrow indicates direction of (+) strand synthesis
   2392..2461    -  CDS            lacZα (fragment): LacZα fragment of β-galactosidase; lacZ fragment
   2456..2588    -  repeat_region  AAV2 ITR (fragment): inverted terminal repeat of adeno-associated virus serotype 2 inverted
   2661..3839    +  promoter       EF-1α promoter: strong constitutive promoter for human elongation factor EF-1α
   3848..3881    -  protein_bind   lox2272: Cre-mediated recombination occurs in the 8-bp core sequence (GGATACTT). lox2272 sites are compatible with each other, but incompatible with loxP or loxN sites (Lee and Saito, 1988). Cre recombinase
   3944..3977    -  protein_bind   loxP: Cre-mediated recombination occurs in the 8-bp core sequence (GCATACAT). Cre recombinase
   3991..4707    -  CDS            EGFP: the original enhanced GFP (Yang et al., 1996) mammalian codon-optimized
   4729..5655    -  CDS            ChR2(H134R): H134R mutant of an N-terminal fragment of channelrhodopsin-2 from the alga Chlamydomonas reinhardtii (Nagel et al., 2005) blue light-activated cation channel
   5672..5705    +  protein_bind   lox2272: Cre-mediated recombination occurs in the 8-bp core sequence (GGATACTT). lox2272 sites are compatible with each other, but incompatible with loxP or loxN sites (Lee and Saito, 1988). Cre recombinase
   5776..5809    +  protein_bind   loxP: Cre-mediated recombination occurs in the 8-bp core sequence (GCATACAT). Cre recombinase
   5842..6430    +  misc_feature   WPRE: woodchuck hepatitis virus posttranscriptional regulatory element
   6471..6678    +  polyA_signal   bGH poly(A) signal: bovine growth hormone polyadenylation signal
   6709..6777    -  CDS            large T antigen (fragment): large T antigen from SV40 (simian virus 40)
   6848..6981    +  repeat_region  AAV2 ITR: inverted terminal repeat of adeno-associated virus serotype 2 inverted
   6975..7031    -  CDS            lacI (fragment): lac repressor; lacI; The lac repressor binds to the lac operator to inhibit transcription in E. coli. This inhibition can be relieved by adding lactose or isopropyl-β-D-thiogalactopyranoside (IPTG).
