[The description below was written by a language model from this plasmid's Addgene catalogue record and pLannotate feature annotations shown in this document.]
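Description:
pAAV-EF1α1.1-FLEX-rc [ChromeT-GFP] is a 7,032 bp adeno-associated virus transfer plasmid for Cre-dependent expression of an engineered channelrhodopsin in mammalian cells. It is propagated in E. coli through a high-copy ColE1/pUC-type origin and selected with the β-lactamase (AmpR) gene. An f1 phage origin is also present. The short lacZα, lacI and SV40 large T antigen fragments in the annotation appear to be backbone remnants without a functional role. Two AAV2 inverted terminal repeats bracket the expression cassette and provide the cis signals needed to replicate and package it into recombinant AAV particles.

Between the ITRs, the 1.1 kb short version of the human EF-1α promoter drives a FLEX (double-inverted) switch. The 1,665 bp insert encodes ChromeT, a synthetic channelrhodopsin-2 variant carrying the A71S, E90A and H114G mutations, fused at its C terminus to GFP. The automated annotation labels the opsin as ChR2(H134R), which most likely reflects a nearest-match call, and the catalogue entry defines the actual variant. The fusion sits in reverse orientation relative to the promoter, flanked by oppositely oriented pairs of lox2272 and loxP sites. These two site types do not recombine with each other. In the presence of Cre, inversion at one pair followed by excision at the other locks the coding sequence into the sense orientation, so expression occurs only in Cre-expressing cells. A WPRE and a bovine growth hormone polyadenylation signal downstream enhance transcript stability and processing.

The construct is suited to optogenetic control of genetically defined cell populations, with GFP marking opsin-expressing cells. The associated publication describes screening for channelrhodopsin variants with improved photocurrent and greatly reduced calcium and proton currents. The depositor notes that both the plasmid and the derived virus were tested in vitro.
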