Addgene plasmid #153541: pAAV-EF1α1.1-FLEX-rc [ChromeT-GFP]
Purpose: AAV-mediated expression of ChromeT-GFP under the EF1α promoter (1.1kb short version), in floxed/reversed (Cre-dependent) manner.
Depositing lab: Edward Boyden. Depositing organization: Massachusetts Institute of Technology. Publication: Multidimensional screening yields channelrhodopsin variants having improved photocurrent and order-of-magnitude reductions in calcium and proton currents. Cho YK, Park D, Yang A, Chen F, Chuong AS, Klapoetke NC, Boyden ES. J Biol Chem. 2019 Jan 4. pii: RA118.006996. doi: 10.1074/jbc.RA118.006996. PubMed 30610117.
Backbone
  Vector backbone: AAV- EF1α1.1-FLEX
  Backbone manufacturer: Epoch
  Backbone size w/o insert (bp): 5367
  Total vector size (bp): 7032
  Vector type: Mammalian Expression, AAV
Growth in bacteria
  Bacterial resistance: Ampicillin, 100 μg/mL
  Growth temperature: 37°C
  Growth strain: NEB Stable
  Growth instructions: Can use DH5alpha at 37°C or Stbl3 at 30°C. Carbenicillin is preferred over ampicillin. In DH5alpha this plasmid may act more like a high copy plasmid, although in Stbl3 it may act more like a low copy plasmid.
  Copy number: High Copy
Gene/Insert
  Gene/Insert name: ChromeT-GFP (alt name: Channelrhodopsin-2 (ChR2) with mutations A71S/ E90A/H114G)
  Species: Synthetic
  Insert size (bp): 1665
  Promoter: EF1α1.1
  Tag / fusion protein: GFP (C terminal on insert)
  Cloning method: Restriction Enzyme; 5′ cloning site EcoRI (not destroyed); 3′ cloning site BamHI (not destroyed)
  Sequencing primers: 5′ ggatcttggttcattctcaag; 3′ aaagagacagcaaccagg
Terms and licenses: Academic/Nonprofit Terms; Industry Terms: Not Available to Industry
Depositor comments: The plasmid is fully sequenced in the coding sequence regions (opsin-fluorophore and important flanking regions). Multiple digestions were done to verify the vector structure. The construct and the virus were both tested in vitro.
How to cite: pAAV-EF1α1.1-FLEX-rc [ChromeT-GFP] was a gift from Edward Boyden (Addgene plasmid # 153541 ; http://n2t.net/addgene:153541 ; RRID:Addgene_153541)
